Addgene plasmid #172149: pJH191
Purpose: Accessory Plasmid for PACE of pylBCD variants
Depositing lab: Matthew Bennett. Depositing organization: Rice University. Publication: Improved pyrrolysine biosynthesis through phage assisted non-continuous directed evolution of the complete pathway. Ho JML, Miller CA, Smith KA, Mattia JR, Bennett MR. Nat Commun. 2021 Jun 24;12(1):3914. doi: 10.1038/s41467-021-24183-9. PubMed 34168131.
Backbone
  Vector backbone: ColE1
  Vector type: Bacterial Expression
Growth in bacteria
  Bacterial resistance: Spectinomycin, 50 μg/mL
  Growth temperature: 37°C
  Growth strain: NEB Stable
  Copy number: High Copy
Gene/Insert
  Gene/Insert name: Ppsp gIII.2TAG, luxAB; Plpp [eG SD8] 32A-Nter; PproK pylT
  Species: Synthetic
  Mutation: gIII(P29*, Y184*); [strong promoter eG, strong RBS SD8] 32A-Nter pylS variant
  Cloning method: Gibson Cloning
Terms and licenses: Academic/Nonprofit Terms; Industry Terms: Not Available to Industry
How to cite: pJH191 was a gift from Matthew Bennett (Addgene plasmid # 172149 ; http://n2t.net/addgene:172149 ; RRID:Addgene_172149)
