[The description below was written by a language model from this plasmid's Addgene catalogue record and pLannotate feature annotations shown in this document.]
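Description:
pJH191 is a bacterial accessory plasmid built for phage-assisted evolution (PACE and its non-continuous variant) of the pyrrolysine biosynthesis genes pylBCD in E. coli. It replicates from a ColE1-type origin, accompanied in the annotation by the bom site and the rop gene, and is listed as high copy. Selection is with spectinomycin through the aadA (SmR) aminoglycoside adenylyltransferase. Short annotated fragments of lacI, CmR, mbeC and a solubility tag appear to be cloning remnants or partial matches rather than functional parts.

The payload comprises three synthetic expression units. The first places M13 gene III, followed by the Photorhabdus luminescens luciferase genes luxA and luxB, under the phage shock promoter (Ppsp), which is normally activated upon phage infection. Gene III carries two amber stop codons (P29* and Y184*), so the minor coat protein pIII, which is required for producing infectious progeny phage, is made only if UAG is suppressed. The second unit expresses a pyrrolysyl-tRNA synthetase variant (32A-Nter pylS, annotated as matching the Methanosarcina barkeri enzyme) from an Plpp promoter with a strong promoter/RBS combination (eG, SD8). The third drives pylT, the amber-suppressor tRNA(Pyl), from the proK promoter.

Together these parts couple phage propagation to pyrrolysine availability. Selection phage that encode more productive pylBCD variants supply more pyrrolysine for charging tRNA(Pyl), allowing read-through of both amber codons and pIII production. The co-transcribed luxAB provides a luminescence readout of transcription from the infection-responsive promoter.
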