Features (pLannotate 1.2.2; 16 found; start..end, strand, type, name):
   1208..2464    +  CDS            pylS: PYLS_METBA - Experimental evidence at protein level: Swiss-Prot protein existence level 1. Catalyzes the attachment of pyrrolysine to tRNA(Pyl). Pyrrolysine is a lysine derivative encoded by the termination codon UAG. From Methanosarcina barkeri.
   2472..2489    +  CDS            SET1 (fragment): solubility-enhancement tag derived from T7 phage gene 10B
   2580..2620    +  CDS            lacI (fragment): lac repressor; lacI; The lac repressor binds to the lac operator to inhibit transcription in E. coli. This inhibition can be relieved by adding lactose or isopropyl-β-D-thiogalactopyranoside (IPTG).
   2846..2914    +  ncRNA          tRNA: Accession: RF00005 - tRNA
   2937..2966    +  terminator     bacterial terminator (fragment): putative bacterial transcription terminator
   3052..3111    -  CDS            CmR (fragment): chloramphenicol acetyltransferase; cat; confers resistance to chloramphenicol
   3256..4047    -  CDS            SmR: aminoglycoside adenylyltransferase (Murphy, 1985); aadA; confers resistance to spectinomycin and streptomycin
   4048..4133    -  promoter       AmpR promoter (fragment): bla
   4180..4768    +  rep_origin     ori: high-copy-number ColE1/pMB1/pBR322/pUC origin of replication
   4954..5094    -  misc_feature   bom: basis of mobility region from pBR322
   5196..5387    -  CDS            rop: Rop protein, which maintains plasmids at low copy number; rop
   5428..5484    +  CDS            mbeC (fragment): MBEC_ECOLX - Experimental evidence at protein level: Swiss-Prot protein existence level 1. Required for efficient mobilization of ColE1 plasmid and is thus essential to promote the specific transfer of the plasmid during conjugation. Probably functions by inducing DNA bending, helping the MbeA relaxase to melt the DNA around the nic site and cleave the phosphodiester bond. Binds specifically double-stranded DNA (dsDNA) containing the ColE1 oriT but does not recognize the inverted repeat (IR). From Escherichia coli.
   5499..5543    +  terminator     rrnB T1 terminator: transcription terminator T1 from the E. coli rrnB gene
   5763..7036    +  CDS            M13 gene III (fragment) (sequence partly withheld): pIII; III; minor coat protein
   7036..8115    +  CDS            luxA (sequence partly withheld): LUXA1_PHOLU - Experimental evidence at protein level: Swiss-Prot protein existence level 1. Light-emitting reaction in luminous bacteria. From Photorhabdus luminescens (Xenorhabdus luminescens).
   8179..980     +  CDS            LuxB (across the origin): LuxB luciferase subunit; luxB; from the Photorhabdus luminescens bioluminescence operon
>Addgene plasmid #172149 | pJH191 | addgene full sequence | sequence record 341959 | Addgene NGS Result
AATTTGGATTGTTCTTCCTTAACTTCATCAATTCAACAACTGTTCAAGAACAGAGTATAGTTCGCATGCA
GGAAATAACGGAGTATGTTGATAAGTTGAATTTTGAACAGATTTTAGTGTATGAAAATCATTTTTCAGAT
AATGGTGTTGTCGGCGCTCCTCTGACTGTTTCTGGTTTTCTGCTCGGTTTAACAGAGAAAATTAAAATTG
GTTCATTAAATCACATCATTACAACTCATCATCCTGTCCGCATAGCGGAGGAAGCTTGCTTATTGGATCA
GTTAAGTGAAGGGAGATTTATTTTAGGGTTTAGTGATTGCGAAAAAAAAGATGAAATGCATTTTTTTAAT
CGCCCGGTTGAATATCAACAGCAACTATTTGAAGAGTGTTATGAAATCATTAACGATGCTTTAACAACAG
GCTATTGTAATCCAGATAACGATTTTTATAGCTTCCCTAAAATATCTGTAAATCCCCATGCTTATACGCC
AGGCGGACCTCGGAAATATGTAACAGCAACCAGTCATCATATTGTTGAGTGGGCGGCCAAAAAAGGTATT
CCTCTCATCTTTAAGTGGGATGATTCTAATGATGTTAGATATGAATATGCTGAAAGATATAAAGCCGTTG
CGGATAAATATGACGTTGACCTATCAGAGATAGACCATCAGTTAATGATATTAGTTAACTATAACGAAGA
TAGTAATAAAGCTAAACAAGAGACGCGTGCATTTATTAGTGATTATGTTCTTGAAATGCACCCTAATGAA
AATTTCGAAAATAAACTTGAAGAAATAATTGCAGAAAACGCTGTCGGAAATTATACGGAGTGTATAACTG
CGGCTAAGTTGGCAATTGAAAAGTGTGGTGCGAAAAGTGTATTGCTGTCCTTTGAACCAATGAATGATTT
GATGAGCCAAAAAAATGTAATCAATATTGTTGATGATAATATTAAGAAGTACCACACGGAATATACCTAA
ACGGAGCCAATGTACGCAAAAAACCCCGCTTCAGCGGGGTTTTTTCGCCAAAAAAAACCCCGCCCTGTCA
GGGGCGGGGTTTTTTTTTAGGGCCCTACGTTCGATGCTTCTTTGAGCGAACGATCAAAAATAAGTGCCTT
CCCATCAAAAAAATATAGACAACATAAAAAACTTTGTGTTATAGTTGTAACGCTACATGGAGATTAACTC
AAAAGGAGGAAAAAAAAATGAATAATAAGCCGCTGGATGTTCTGATCTCTGCGACCGGTCTGTGGATGTC
CCGTACCGGCACGCTGCACAAGATCAAGCACTATGAGGTTTCTCGTTCTAAAATCTACATCGAAATGGCG
TGTGGTGACCATCTGGTTGTGAACAACTCTCGCTCTTGCCGTCCCGCACGTGCATTCCGTTATCATAAAT
ACCGTAAAACCTGCAAACGTTGTCGTGTTTCTGACGAAGATATCAACAACTTCCTGACCCGTTCTACCGA
AGGCAAAACCTCTGTTAAAGTTAAAGTTGTTTCTGCGCCGAAAGTGAAAAAAGCGATGCCGAAATCTGTT
TCTCGTGCGCCGAAACCGCTGGAAAATCCGGTTTCTGCGAAAGCGTCTACCGACACCTCTCGTTCTGTTC
CGTCTCCGGCGAAATCTACCCCGAACTCTCCGGTTCCGACCTCTGCAAGTGCCCCCGCACTTACGAAGAG
CCAGACTGACAGGCTTGAAGTCCTGTTAAACCCAAAAGATGAGATTTCCCTGAATTCCGGCAAGCCTTTC
AGGGAGCTTGAGTCCGAATTGCTCTCTCGCAGAAAAAAAGACCTGCAGCAGATCTACGCGGAAGAAAGGG
AGAATTATCTGGGGAAACTCGAGCGTGAAATTACCAGGTTCTTTGTGGACAGGGGTTTTCTGGAAATAAA
ATCCCCGATCCTGATCCCTCTTGAGTATATCGAAAGGATGGGCATTGATAATGATACCGAACTTTCAAAA
CAGATCTTCAGGGTTGACAAGAACTTCTGCCTGAGACCCATGCTTGCTCCAAACCTTTACAACTACCTGC
GCAAGCTTGACAGGGCCCTGCCTGATCCAATAAAAATTTTTGAAATAGGCCCATGCTACAGAAAAGAGTC
CGACGGCAAAGAACACCTCGAAGAGTTTACCATGCTGAACTTCTGCCAGATGGGATCGGGATGCACACGG
GAAAATCTTGAAAGCATAATTACGGACTTCCTGAACCACCTGGGAATTGATTTCAAGATCGTAGGCGATT
CCTGCATGGTCTATTGGGATACCCTTGATGTAATGCACGGAGACCTGGAACTTTCCTCTGCAGTAGTCGG
ACCCATACCGCTTGACCGGGAATGGGGTATTGATAAACCCTGGATAGGGGCAGGTTTCGGGCTCGAACGC
CTTCTAAAGGTTAAACACGACTTTAAAAATATCAAGAGAGCTGCAAGGTCCGAGTCTTACTATAACGGGA
TTTCTACCAACCTGTAACCTAGGCTGCTGCCACCGCTGAGATCTATGGCCCGCGCCCACAGGAAGGAGCT
ACCGGCAGCGGTGCGGACTGTTGTAACTCATAATAAGAAATGAGGCCGCTCATGGCGTTCTGTTGCCCGT
CTCGCTGGTGAAAAGAAAAACCACCCTGGCTAACTAAGCGGCCTGCTGACTTTCTCGCCGATCAAATGAC
TGTCCGTGTGCTTCTCAAATGCCTGAGGCCAGTTTGCTCAGGCTCTCCCCGTGGAGGTAATAATTGACGA
TATGATCAGTGCACGGCTAACTAAGCGGCCTGCTGACTTTCTCGCCGATCAAAAGGCATTTTGCTATTAA
GGGATTGACGAGGGCGTATCTGCGCAGTAAGATGCGCCCCGCATTCGGAAACCTGATCATGTAGATCGAA
TGGACTCTAAATCCGTTCAGCCGGGTTAGATTCCCGGGGTTTCCGCCAGGATCCGTCGACCTGCAGATCC
TTAGCGAAAGCTAAGGATTTTTTTTAAGCTTCTGCCATTCATCCGCTTATTATCACTTATTCAGGCGTAG
CAACCAGGCGTTTAAGGGCACCAATAACTGCCTTAAAAAAATTACGCCCCGCCCTGCCACTCATCGCAGT
ACTGTTGTAATTCATTAAGCATTCTGCCGACGTTCATCGGATCCCGGGCCCGTCGACTGCAGAGGCCTGC
ATGCAAGCTTGGCGTAATCATGATGGACTTAATTAACGGCACTCCTCAGCAAATATAATGACCCTCTTGA
TAACCCAAGAGGGCATTTTTTAATGCCCATGGCGTTTATTTGCCGACTACCTTGGTGATCTCGCCTTTCA
CGTAGTGGACAAATTCTTCCAACTGATCTGCGCGCGAGGCCAAGCGATCTTCTTCTTGTCCAAGATAAGC
CTGTCTAGCTTCAAGTATGACGGGCTGATACTGGGCCGGCAGGCGCTCCATTGCCCAGTCGGCAGCGACA
TCCTTCGGCGCGATTTTGCCGGTTACTGCGCTGTACCAAATGCGGGACAACGTAAGCACTACATTTCGCT
CATCGCCAGCCCAGTCGGGCGGCGAGTTCCATAGCGTTAAGGTTTCATTTAGCGCCTCAAATAGATCCTG
TTCAGGAACCGGATCAAAGAGTTCCTCCGCCGCTGGACCTACCAAGGCAACGCTATGTTCTCTTGCTTTT
GTCAGCAAGATAGCCAGATCAATGTCGATCGTGGCTGGCTCGAAGATACCTGCAAGAATGTCATTGCGCT
GCCATTCTCCAAATTGCAGTTCGCGCTTAGCTGGATAACGCCACGGAATGATGTCGTCGTGCACAACAAT
GGTGACTTCTACAGCGCGGAGAATCTCGCTCTCTCCAGGGGAAGCCGAAGTTTCCAAAAGGTCGTTGATC
AAAGCTCGCCGCGTTGTTTCATCAAGCCTTACGGTCACCGTAACCAGCAAATCAATATCACTGTGTGGCT
TCAGGCCGCCATCCACTGCGGAGCCGTACAAATGTACGGCCAGCAACGTCGGTTCGAGATGGCGCTCGAT
GACGCCAACTACCTCTGATAGTTGAGTCGATACTTCGGCGATCACCGCTTCCCTCATACTCTTCCTTTTT
CAATATTATTGAAGCATTTATCAGGGTTATTGTTTCATGAGCGTATACATATTTGAATGTATTTAGAAAA
ATATTAATTGCGTTGCGCTCACTGCCCGCTTTCCAGGCCAAATAGGCCGTTGAGATCCTTTTTTTCTGCG
CGTAATCTGCTGCTTGCAAACAAAAAAACCACCGCTACCAGCGGTGGTTTGTTTGCCGGATCAAGAGCTA
CCACCTCTTTTTCCGAAGGTAACTGGCTTCAGCAGAGCGCAGATACCAAATACTGTCCTTCTAGTGTAGC
CGTAGTTAGGCCACCACTTCAAGAACTCTGTAGCACCGCCTACATACCTCGCTCTGCTAATCCTGTTACC
AGTGGCTGCTGCCAGTGGCGATAAGTCGTGTCTTACCGGGTTGGACTCAAGACGATAGTTACCGGATAAG
GCGCAGCGGTCGGGCTGAACGGGGGGTTCGTGCACACAGCCCAGCTTGGAGCGAACGACCTACACCGAAC
TGAGATACCTACAGCGTGAGCTATGAGAAAGCGCCACGCTTCCCGAAGGGAGAAAGGCGGACAGGTATCC
GGTAAGCGGCAGGGTCGGAACAGGAGAGCGCACGAGGGAGCTTCCAGGGGGAAACGCCTGGTATCTTTAT
AGTCCTGTCGGGTTTCGCCACCTCTGACTTGAGCGTCGATTTTTGTGATGCTCGTCAGGGGGGCGGAGCC
TATGGAAAAACGCCAGCAACGCGGCCTTTTTACGGTTCCTGGCCTTTTGCTGGCCTTTTGCTCACATGTT
CTTTCCTGCGTTATCCCCTGATTCTGTGGATAACCGTATTACCGCCTTTGAGTGAGCTGATACCGCTCGC
CGCAGCCGAACGACCGAGCGCAGCGAGTCAGTGAGCGAGGAAGCGGAAGAGCGCCTGATGCGGTATTTTC
TCCTTACGCATCTGTGCGGTATTTCACACCGCATATGGTGCACTCTCAGTACAATCTGCTCTGATGCCGC
ATAGTTAAGCCAGTATACACTCCGCTATCGCTACGTGACTGGGTCATGGCTGCGCCCCGACACCCGCCAA
CACCCGCTGACGCGCCCTGACGGGCTTGTCTGCTCCCGGCATCCGCTTACAGACAAGCTGTGACCGTCTC
CGGGAGCTGCATGTGTCAGAGGTTTTCACCGTCATCACCGAAACGCGCGAGGCAGCTGCGGTAAAGCTCA
TCAGCGTGGTCGTGAAGCGATTCACAGATGTCTGCCTGTTCATCCGCGTCCAGCTCGTTGAGTTTCTCCA
GAAGCGTTAATGTCTGGCTTCTGATAAAGCGGGCCATGTTAAGGGCGGTTTTTTCCTGTTTGGTCACTGA
TGCCTCCGTGTAAGGGGGATTTCTGTTCATGGGGGTAATGATACCGATGAAACGAGAGAGGATGCTCACG
ATACGGGTTACTGATGATGAACAAAGAGGACATCCGGTCAAATAAAACGAAAGGCTCAGTCGAAAGACTG
GGCCTTTCGTTTTGCTGAGGAGACTTAGGGACCCTGATGAAATTCGCCACTTGTTAGTGTAATTCGCTAA
CTCATCCTGGCATGTTGCTGTTGATTCTTCAATCAGATCTTTATAAATCAAAAAGATAAAAAATTGGCAC
GCAAATTGTATTAACAGTTCAGCAGGACAATCCTGAACGCAGAAATCAAGAGGACAACATTACCTGCAGG
TGCAGTAAGGAGGAAAAAAAAA
[83 nt withheld, positions 5763-5845]
TAG
[98 nt withheld, positions 5849-5946]
A
[305 nt withheld, positions 5948-6252]
G
[59 nt withheld, positions 6254-6312]
G
[116 nt withheld, positions 6314-6429]
CCAATCGTCTGACCTGCCTCAACCTCCTGTC
[82 nt withheld, positions 6461-6542]
GCTCTGAGGGA
[161 nt withheld, positions 6554-6714]
T
[41 nt withheld, positions 6716-6756]
T
[62 nt withheld, positions 6758-6819]
A
[35 nt withheld, positions 6821-6855]
CCTCCCTCAATCGGTTGAATGTCGCCCTTTTGTCTTTGGCGCTGGTAAACCTTACGAGTTCAGTATCGAC
TGCGATAAGATCAACCTGTTCCGC
[50 nt withheld, positions 6950-6999]
T
[37 nt withheld, positions 7001-7037]
GAAATTTGGAAACTTTTTGCTTACATACCAACCTCCCCAATTTTCCCAAACAGAGGTAATGAAACGTTTG
GTTAAATTAGGTCGCATCTCTGAGGAGTGTGGTTTTGATACCGTATGGTTACTGGAGCATCATTTCACGG
AGTTTGGTTTGCTTGGTAACCCTTATGTCGCTGCTGCATATTTACTTGGCGCGACTAAAAAATTGAATGT
AGGAACTGCCGCTATTGTTCTTCCCACAGCCCATCCAGTACGCCAACTTGAAGATGTGAATTTATTGGAT
CAAATGTCAAAAGGACGATTTCGGTTTGGTATTTGCCGAGGGCTTTACAACAAGGACTTTCGCGTATTCG
GCACAGATATGAATAACAGTCGCGCCTTAGCGGAATGCTGGTACGGGCTGATAAAGAATGGCATGACAGA
GGGATATATGGAAGCTGATAATGAACATATCAAGTTCCATAAGGTAAAAGTAAACCCCGCGGCGTATAGC
AGAGGTGGCGCACCGGTTTATGTGGTGGCTGAATCAGCTTCGACGACTGAGTGGGCTGCTCAATTTGGCC
TACCGATGATATTAAGTTGGATTATAAATACTAACGAAAAGAAAGCACAACTTGAGCTTTATAATGAAGT
GGCTCAAGAATATGGGCACGATATTCATAATATCGACCATTGCTTATCATATATAACATCTGTAGATCAT
GACTCAATTAAAGCGAAAGAGATTTGCCGGAAATTTCTGGGGCATTGGTATGATTCTTATGTGAATGCTA
CGACTATTTTTGATGATTCAGACCAAACAAGAGGTTATGATTTCAATAAAGGGCAGTGGCGTGACTTTGT
ATTAAAAGGACATAAAGATACTAATCGCCGTATTGATTACAGTTACGAAATCAATCCCGTGGGAACGCCG
CAGGAATGTATTGACATAATTCAAAAAGACATTGATGCTACAGGAATATCAAATATTTGTTGTGGATTTG
AAGCTAATGGAACAGTAGACGAAATTATTGCTTCCATGAAGCTCTTCCAGTCTGATGTCATGCCATTTCT
TAAAGAAAAACAACGTTCGCTATTATATTATGGCGGTGGCGGTAGCGGCGGTGGCGGTAGCGGCGGTGGC
GGTAGCGGCGGTGGCGGTAGCA
